>Addgene plasmid #215711 | Mitochondrial cpGFP | addgene full sequence | sequence record 425054 | Addgene NGS Result
TCCTTCATATTTGCATATACGATACAAGGCTGTTAGAGAGATAATTGGAATTAATTTGACTGTAAACACA
AAGATATTAGTACAAAATACGTGACGTAGAAAGTAATAATTTCTTGGGTAGTTTGCAGTTTTAAAATTAT
GTTTTAAAATGGACTATCATATGCCAAGTACGCCCCCTATTGACGTCAATGACGGTAAATGGCCCGCCTG
GCATTATGCCCAGTACATGACCTTATGGGACTTTCCTACTTGGCAGTACATCTACGTATTAGTCATCGCT
ATTACCATGGTGATGCGGTTTTGGCAGTACATCAATGGGCGTGGATAGCGGTTTGACTCACGGGGATTTC
CAAGTCTCCACCCCATTGACGTCAATGGGAGTTTGTTTTGGCACCAAAATCAACGGGACTTTCCAAAATG
TCGTAACAACTCCGCCCCATTGACGCAAATGGGCGGTAGGCGTGTACGGTGGGAGGTCTATATAAGCAGA
GCTGGTTTAGTGAACCGTCAGATCCGCTAGCGCTACCGGTCGCCACCATGGTGCTGGCCACCCGCGTGTT
CAGCCTGGTGGGCAAGCGCGCCATCAGCACCAGCGTGTGCGTGCGCGCCCACACCGGTGACTACAAGGAT
GACGATGACAAGCTCGATGGAGGATACCCATACGATGTTCCAGATTACGCTGCTCGAGGTTATCAAACAA
GTTTGTACAAAAAAGCAGGCTCCACCATGGGGCATAACGTCTATATCAAGGCCGACAAGCAGAAGAACGG
CATCAAGGCGAACTTCAAGATCCGCCACAACATCGAGGACGGCGGCGTGCAGCTCGCCTACCACTACCAG
CAGAACACCCCCATCGGCGACGGCCCCGTGCTGCTGCCCGACAACCACTACCTGAGCGTGCAGTCCAAAC
TTTCGAAAGACCCCAACGAGAAGCGCGATCACATGGTCCTGCTGGAGTTCGTGACCGCCGCCGGGATCAC
TCTCGGCATGGACGAGCTGTACAAGGGCGGTACCGGAGGGAGCATGGTGAGCAAGGGCGAGGAGCTGTTC
ACCGGGGTGGTGCCCATCCTGGTCGAGCTGGACGGCGACGTAAACGGCCACAAGTTCAGCGTGTCCGGCG
AGGGTGAGGGCGATGCCACCTACGGCAAGCTGACCCTGAAGTTCATCTGCACCACCGGCAAGCTGCCCGT
GCCCTGGCCCACCCTCGTGACCACCCTGACCTACGGCGTGCAGTGCTTCAGCCGCTACCCCGACCACATG
AAGCAGCACGACTTCTTCAAGTCCGCCATGCCCGAAGGCTACATCCAGGAGCGCACCATCTTCTTCAAGG
ACGACGGCAACTACAAGACCCGCGCCGAGGTGAAGTTCGAGGGCGACACCCTGGTGAACCGCATCGAGCT
GAAGGGCATCGACTTCAAGGAGGACGGCAACATCCTGGGGCACAAGCTGGAGTACAACTAATCCGGACTC
AGATCTCGAGCTCAAGCTTCGAATTCTCGACCTCGAGACAAATGGCAGTATTCATCCACAATTTTAAAAG
AAAAGGGGGGATTGGGGGGTACAGTGCAGGGGAAAGAATAGTAGACATAATAGCAACAGACATACAAACT
AAAGAATTACAAAAACAAATTACAAAAATTCAAAATTTTCGGGTTTATTACAGGGACAGCAGAGATCCAC
TTTGGCCGCGGCTCGAGGGGGTTGGGGTTGCGCCTTTTCCAAGGCAGCCCTGGGTTTGCGCAGGGACGCG
GCTGCTCTGGGCGTGGTTCCGGGAAACGCAGCGGCGCCGACCCTGGGTCTCGCACATTCTTCACGTCCGT
TCGCAGCGTCACCCGGATCTTCGCCGCTACCCTTGTGGGCCCCCCGGCGACGCTTCCTGCTCCGCCCCTA
AGTCGGGAAGGTTCCTTGCGGTTCGCGGCGTGCCGGACGTGACAAACGGAAGCCGCACGTCTCACTAGTA
CCCTCGCAGACGGACAGCGCCAGGGAGCAATGGCAGCGCGCCGACCGCGATGGGCTGTGGCCAATAGCGG
CTGCTCAGCAGGGCGCGCCGAGAGCAGCGGCCGGGAAGGGGCGGTGCGGGAGGCGGGGTGTGGGGCGGTA
GTGTGGGCCCTGTTCCTGCCCGCGCGGTGTTCCGCATTCTGCAAGCCTCCGGAGCGCACGTCGGCAGTCG
GCTCCCTCGTTGACCGAATCACCGACCTCTCTCCCCAGGGGGATCCACCGGAGCTTACCATGACCGAGTA
CAAGCCCACGGTGCGCCTCGCCACCCGCGACGACGTCCCCAGGGCCGTACGCACCCTCGCCGCCGCGTTC
GCCGACTACCCCGCCACGCGCCACACCGTCGATCCGGACCGCCACATCGAGCGGGTCACCGAGCTGCAAG
AACTCTTCCTCACGCGCGTCGGGCTCGACATCGGCAAGGTGTGGGTCGCGGACGACGGCGCCGCGGTGGC
GGTCTGGACCACGCCGGAGAGCGTCGAAGCGGGGGCGGTGTTCGCCGAGATCGGCCCGCGCATGGCCGAG
TTGAGCGGTTCCCGGCTGGCCGCGCAGCAACAGATGGAAGGCCTCCTGGCGCCGCACCGGCCCAAGGAGC
CCGCGTGGTTCCTGGCCACCGTCGGCGTCTCGCCCGACCACCAGGGCAAGGGTCTGGGCAGCGCCGTCGT
GCTCCCCGGAGTGGAGGCGGCCGAGCGCGCCGGGGTGCCCGCCTTCCTGGAGACCTCCGCGCCCCGCAAC
CTCCCCTTCTACGAGCGGCTCGGCTTCACCGTCACCGCCGACGTCGAGGTGCCCGAAGGACCGCGCACCT
GGTGCATGACCCGCAAGCCCGGTGCCTGACGCCCGCCCCACGACCCGCAGCGCCCGACCGAAAGGAGCGC
ACGACCCCATGCATCGGTACCTTTAAGACCAATGACTTACAAGGCAGCTGTAGATCTTAGCCACTTTTTA
AAAGAAAAGGGGGGACTGGAAGGGCTAATTCACTCCCAACGAAGACAAGATCTGCTTTTTGCTTGTACTG
GGTCTCTCTGGTTAGACCAGATCTGAGCCTGGGAGCTCTCTGGCTAACTAGGGAACCCACTGCTTAAGCC
TCAATAAAGCTTGCCTTGAGTGCTTCAAGTAGTGTGTGCCCGTCTGTTGTGTGACTCTGGTAACTAGAGA
TCCCTCAGACCCTTTTAGTCAGTGTGGAAAATCTCTAGCAGTAGTAGTTCATGTCATCTTATTATTCAGT
ATTTATAACTTGCAAAGAAATGAATATCAGAGAGTGAGAGGAACTTGTTTATTGCAGCTTATAATGGTTA
CAAATAAAGCAATAGCATCACAAATTTCACAAATAAAGCATTTTTTTCACTGCATTCTAGTTGTGGTTTG
TCCAAACTCATCAATGTATCTTATCATGTCTGGCTCTAGCTATCCCGCCCCTAACTCCGCCCATCCCGCC
CCTAACTCCGCCCAGTTCCGCCCATTCTCCGCCCCATGGCTGACTAATTTTTTTTATTTATGCAGAGGCC
GAGGCCGCCTCGGCCTCTGAGCTATTCCAGAAGTAGTGAGGAGGCTTTTTTGGAGGCCTAGGGACGTACC
CAATTCGCCCTATAGTGAGTCGTATTACGCGCGCTCACTGGCCGTCGTTTTACAACGTCGTGACTGGGAA
AACCCTGGCGTTACCCAACTTAATCGCCTTGCAGCACATCCCCCTTTCGCCAGCTGGCGTAATAGCGAAG
AGGCCCGCACCGATCGCCCTTCCCAACAGTTGCGCAGCCTGAATGGCGAATGGG
[124 nt withheld, positions 3765-3888]
C
[91 nt withheld, positions 3890-3980]
A
[49 nt withheld, positions 3982-4030]
CCTTTGACGTTGGAGTCCACGTTCTTT
[37 nt withheld, positions 4058-4094]
ACCCTATCTCGGTCTATTCTTTTGATTTATAAGGGATTTTGCCGATTTCGGCCTATTGGTTAAAAAATGA
GCTGATTTAACAAAAATTTAACGCGAATTTTAACAAAATATTAACGCTTACAATTTAGGTGGCACTTTTC
GGGGAAATGTGCGCGGAACCCCTATTTGTTTATTTTTCTAAATACATTCAAATATGTATCCGCTCATGAG
ACAATAACCCTGATAAATGCTTCAATAATATTGAAAAAGGAAGAGTATGAGTATTCAACATTTCCGTGTC
GCCCTTATTCCCTTTTTTGCGGCATTTTGCCTTCCTGTTTTTGCTCACCCAGAAACGCTGGTGAAAGTAA
AAGATGCTGAAGATCAGTTGGGTGCACGAGTGGGTTACATCGAACTGGATCTCAACAGCGGTAAGATCCT
TGAGAGTTTTCGCCCCGAAGAACGTTTTCCAATGATGAGCACTTTTAAAGTTCTGCTATGTGGCGCGGTA
TTATCCCGTATTGACGCCGGGCAAGAGCAACTCGGTCGCCGCATACACTATTCTCAGAATGACTTGGTTG
AGTACTCACCAGTCACAGAAAAGCATCTTACGGATGGCATGACAGTAAGAGAATTATGCAGTGCTGCCAT
AACCATGAGTGATAACACTGCGGCCAACTTACTTCTGACAACGATCGGAGGACCGAAGGAGCTAACCGCT
TTTTTGCACAACATGGGGGATCATGTAACTCGCCTTGATCGTTGGGAACCGGAGCTGAATGAAGCCATAC
CAAACGACGAGCGTGACACCACGATGCCTGTAGCAATGGCAACAACGTTGCGCAAACTATTAACTGGCGA
ACTACTTACTCTAGCTTCCCGGCAACAATTAATAGACTGGATGGAGGCGGATAAAGTTGCAGGACCACTT
CTGCGCTCGGCCCTTCCGGCTGGCTGGTTTATTGCTGATAAATCTGGAGCCGGTGAGCGTGGGTCTCGCG
GTATCATTGCAGCACTGGGGCCAGATGGTAAGCCCTCCCGTATCGTAGTTATCTACACGACGGGGAGTCA
GGCAACTATGGATGAACGAAATAGACAGATCGCTGAGATAGGTGCCTCACTGATTAAGCATTGGTAACTG
TCAGACCAAGTTTACTCATATATACTTTAGATTGATTTAAAACTTCATTTTTAATTTAAAAGGATCTAGG
TGAAGATCCTTTTTGATAATCTCATGACCAAAATCCCTTAACGTGAGTTTTCGTTCCACTGAGCGTCAGA
CCCCGTAGAAAAGATCAAAGGATCTTCTTGAGATCCTTTTTTTCTGCGCGTAATCTGCTGCTTGCAAACA
AAAAAACCACCGCTACCAGCGGTGGTTTGTTTGCCGGATCAAGAGCTACCAACTCTTTTTCCGAAGGTAA
CTGGCTTCAGCAGAGCGCAGATACCAAATACTGTTCTTCTAGTGTAGCCGTAGTTAGGCCACCACTTCAA
GAACTCTGTAGCACCGCCTACATACCTCGCTCTGCTAATCCTGTTACCAGTGGCTGCTGCCAGTGGCGAT
AAGTCGTGTCTTACCGGGTTGGACTCAAGACGATAGTTACCGGATAAGGCGCAGCGGTCGGGCTGAACGG
GGGGTTCGTGCACACAGCCCAGCTTGGAGCGAACGACCTACACCGAACTGAGATACCTACAGCGTGAGCT
ATGAGAAAGCGCCACGCTTCCCGAAGGGAGAAAGGCGGACAGGTATCCGGTAAGCGGCAGGGTCGGAACA
GGAGAGCGCACGAGGGAGCTTCCAGGGGGAAACGCCTGGTATCTTTATAGTCCTGTCGGGTTTCGCCACC
TCTGACTTGAGCGTCGATTTTTGTGATGCTCGTCAGGGGGGCGGAGCCTATGGAAAAACGCCAGCAACGC
GGCCTTTTTACGGTTCCTGGCCTTTTGCTGGCCTTTTGCTCACATGTTCTTTCCTGCGTTATCCCCTGAT
TCTGTGGATAACCGTATTACCGCCTTTGAGTGAGCTGATACCGCTCGCCGCAGCCGAACGACCGAGCGCA
GCGAGTCAGTGAGCGAGGAAGCGGAAGAGCGCCCAATACGCAAACCGCCTCTCCCCGCGCGTTGGCCGAT
TCATTAATGCAGCTGGCACGACAGGTTTCCCGACTGGAAAGCGGGCAGTGAGCGCAACGCAATTAATGTG
AGTTAGCTCACTCATTAGGCACCCCAGGCTTTACACTTTATGCTTCCGGCTCGTATGTTGTGTGGAATTG
TGAGCGGATAACAATTTCACACAGGAAACAGCTATGACCATGATTACGCCAAGCGCGCAATTAACCCTCA
CTAAAGGGAACAAAAGCTGGAGCTGCAAGCTTAATGTAGTCTTATGCAATACTCTTGTAGTCTTGCAACA
TGGTAACGATGAGTTAGCAACATGCCTTACAAGGAGAGAAAAAGCACCGTGCATGCCGATTGGTGGAAGT
AAGGTGGTACGATCGTGCCTTATTAGGAAGGCAACAGACGGGTCTGACATGGATTGGACGAACCACTGAA
TTGCCGCATTGCAGAGATATTGTATTTAAGTGCCTAGCTCGATACATAAACGGGTCTCTCTGGTTAGACC
AGATCTGAGCCTGGGAGCTCTCTGGCTAACTAGGGAACCCACTGCTTAAGCCTCAATAAAGCTTGCCTTG
AGTGCTTCAAGTAGTGTGTGCCCGTCTGTTGTGTGACTCTGGTAACTAGAGATCCCTCAGACCCTTTTAG
TCAGTGTGGAAAATCTCTAGCAGTGGCGCCCGAACAGGGACTTGAAAGCGAAAGGGAAACCAGAGGAGCT
CTCTCGACGCAGGACTCGGCTTGCTGAAGCGCGCACGGCAAGAGGCGAGGGGCGGCGACTGGTGAGTACG
CCAAAAATTTTGACTAGCGGAGGCTAGAAGGAGAGAGATGGGTGCGAGAGCGTCAGTATTAAGCGGGGGA
GAATTAGATCGCGATGGGAAAAAATTCGGTTAAGGCCAGGGGGAAAGAAAAAATATAAATTAAAACATAT
AGTATGGGCAAGCAGGGAGCTAGAACGATTCGCAGTTAATCCTGGCCTGTTAGAAACATCAGAAGGCTGT
AGACAAATACTGGGACAGCTACAACCATCCCTTCAGACAGGATCAGAAGAACTTAGATCATTATATAATA
CAGTAGCAACCCTCTATTGTGTGCATCAAAGGATAGAGATAAAAGACACCAAGGAAGCTTTAGACAAGAT
AGAGGAAGAGCAAAACAAAAGTAAGACCACCGCACAGCAAGCGGCCGCTGATCTTCAGACCTGGAGGAGG
AGATATGAGGGACAATTGGAGAAGTGAATTATATAAATATAAAGTAGTAAAAATTGAACCATTAGGAGTA
GCACCCACCAAGGCAAAGAGAAGAGTGGTGCAGAGAGAAAAAAGAGCAGTGGGAATAGGAGCTTTGTTCC
TTGGGTTCTTGGGAGCAGCAGGAAGCACTATGGGCGCAGCGTCAATGACGCTGACGGTACAGGCCAGACA
ATTATTGTCTGGTATAGTGCAGCAGCAGAACAATTTGCTGAGGGCTATTGAGGCGCAACAGCATCTGTTG
CAACTCACAGTCTGGGGCATCAAGCAGCTCCAGGCAAGAATCCTGGCTGTGGAAAGATACCTAAAGGATC
AACAGCTCCTGGGGATTTGGGGTTGCTCTGGAAAACTCATTTGCACCACTGCTGTGCCTTGGAATGCTAG
TTGGAGTAATAAATCTCTGGAACAGATTTGGAATCACACGACCTGGATGGAGTGGGACAGAGAAATTAAC
AATTACACAAGCTTAATACACTCCTTAATTGAAGAATCGCAAAACCAGCAAGAAAAGAATGAACAAGAAT
TATTGGAATTAGATAAATGGGCAAGTTTGTGGAATTGGTTTAACATAACAAATTGGCTGTGGTATATAAA
ATTATTCATAATGATAGTAGGAGGCTTGGTAGGTTTAAGAATAGTTTTTGCTGTACTTTCTATAGTGAAT
AGAGTTAGGCAGGGATATTCACCATTATCGTTTCAGACCCACCTCCCAACCCCGAGGGGACCCGACAGGC
CCGAAGGAATAGAAGAAGAAGGTGGAGAGAGAGACAGAGACAGATCCATTCGATTAGTGAACGGATCTCG
ACGGTATCGATCACGAGACTAGCCTCGAGCGGCCGCCCCCTTCACCGAGGGCCTATTTCCCATGAT
Features (pLannotate 1.2.2; 32 found; start..end, strand, type, name):
    155..289     +  enhancer       CMV enhancer (fragment): human cytomegalovirus immediate early enhancer; contains an 18-bp deletion relative to the standard CMV enhancer
    290..493     +  promoter       CMV promoter: human cytomegalovirus (CMV) immediate early promoter
    622..642     +  CDS            FLAG (fragment): FLAG® epitope tag, followed by an enterokinase cleavage site
    655..681     +  CDS            3xHA (fragment): three tandem HA epitope tags
    697..721     +  protein_bind   attB1: mutant version of attB; recombination site for the Gateway® BP reaction BP Clonase™
    736..1458    +  CDS            cEGFP: cEGFP is a basic (constitutively fluorescent) green fluorescent protein published in 2008, derived from Aequorea victoria.
   1462..1497    +  misc_feature   MCS (fragment): multiple cloning site
   1532..1649    +  misc_feature   cPPT/CTS: central polypurine tract and central termination sequence of HIV-1
   1698..2208    +  promoter       hPGK promoter: human phosphoglycerate kinase 1 promoter
   2230..2829    +  CDS            PuroR: puromycin N-acetyltransferase; pac from Streptomyces alboniger; confers resistance to puromycin
   2872..2955    +  CDS            nef (fragment): NEF_HV1Z2 - Experimental evidence at protein level: Swiss-Prot protein existence level 1. Extracellular Nef protein targets CD4(+) T-lymphocytes for apoptosis by interacting with CXCR4 surface receptors. From Human immunodeficiency virus type 1 group M subtype D (isolate Z2/CDC-Z34) (HIV-1).
   2957..3190    +  LTR            3' LTR (ΔU3): self-inactivating 3' long terminal repeat (LTR) from HIV-1
   3262..3383    +  polyA_signal   SV40 poly(A) signal: SV40 polyadenylation signal
   3423..3558    +  rep_origin     SV40 ori: SV40 origin of replication
   3579..3597    -  promoter       T7 promoter: promoter for bacteriophage T7 RNA polymerase
   3605..3760    +  CDS            lacZα (fragment): LacZα fragment of β-galactosidase; lacZ fragment
   3765..4193    +  rep_origin     f1 ori (sequence partly withheld): f1 bacteriophage origin of replication; arrow indicates direction of (+) strand synthesis
   4246..4350    +  promoter       AmpR promoter: bla
   4351..5211    +  CDS            AmpR: β-lactamase; bla; confers resistance to ampicillin, carbenicillin, and related antibiotics
   5382..5970    +  rep_origin     ori: high-copy-number ColE1/pMB1/pBR322/pUC origin of replication
   6153..6245    +  CDS            lacI (fragment): lac repressor; lacI; The lac repressor binds to the lac operator to inhibit transcription in E. coli. This inhibition can be relieved by adding lactose or isopropyl-β-D-thiogalactopyranoside (IPTG).
   6258..6279    +  protein_bind   CAP binding site: CAP binding activates transcription in the presence of cAMP. E. coli catabolite activator protein
   6294..6324    +  promoter       lac promoter: promoter for the E. coli lac operon
   6332..6348    +  protein_bind   lac operator: The lac repressor binds to the lac operator to inhibit transcription in E. coli. This inhibition can be relieved by adding lactose or isopropyl-β-D-thiogalactopyranoside (IPTG). lac repressor encoded by lacI
   6393..6411    +  promoter       T3 promoter: promoter for bacteriophage T3 RNA polymerase
   6439..6665    +  promoter       RSV promoter: Rous sarcoma virus enhancer/promoter
   6666..6846    +  LTR            5' LTR (truncated): truncated 5' long terminal repeat (LTR) from HIV-1
   6893..7018    +  misc_feature   HIV-1 Ψ: packaging signal of human immunodeficiency virus type 1
   7002..7365    +  CDS            HIV-1 gag (fragment): gag protein from human immunodeficiency virus 1; gag
   7511..7744    +  misc_feature   RRE: The Rev response element (RRE) of HIV-1 allows for Rev-dependent mRNA export from the nucleus to the cytoplasm.
   8121..8221    +  CDS            Rev (fragment): human immunodeficiency virus 1 (HIV-1) Rev protein; rev; enhances nuclear export of unspliced and incompletely spliced viral mRNAs
   8271..164     +  promoter       U6 promoter (fragment) (across the origin): RNA polymerase III promoter for human U6 snRNA
