[The description below was written by a language model from this plasmid's Addgene catalogue record and pLannotate feature annotations shown in this document.]
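Description:
Mitochondrial cpGFP is a third-generation-style, self-inactivating lentiviral expression plasmid built on the pLJM1 backbone (about 8.3 kb by the sequenced record) for expressing circularly permuted GFP targeted to mitochondria in mammalian cells. It is propagated in E. coli through a high-copy ColE1/pUC origin with ampicillin resistance; an f1 origin and remnants of a lac/T7/T3 cloning region are also present in the bacterial portion. The viral elements comprise an RSV promoter driving a truncated HIV-1 5' LTR, the Ψ packaging signal with a partial gag sequence, the RRE for Rev-dependent nuclear export of the genomic RNA, a cPPT/CTS, and a ΔU3 3' LTR that inactivates LTR-driven transcription after integration. An SV40 poly(A) signal and SV40 origin lie downstream. Virus production requires packaging and envelope functions supplied in trans.

The payload is a CMV enhancer/promoter cassette encoding an Aequorea victoria-derived circularly permuted GFP, which the catalogue describes as carrying an N-terminal mitochondrial localization sequence followed by FLAG and HA epitope tags. The feature table detects the FLAG and HA tags, an attB1 site and the fluorescent protein coding region, but it does not annotate the targeting sequence itself, which presumably occupies the unannotated stretch between the promoter and FLAG. Downstream, a human PGK promoter drives puromycin N-acetyltransferase, allowing selection of transfected or stably transduced cells. The associated publication describes a genetically encoded fluorescent biosensor for acetyl-CoA. This plasmid therefore most plausibly provides the fluorescent scaffold alone, localized to mitochondria, as a comparison for such sensors, although the record states only that it expresses cpGFP in mitochondria.
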