Addgene plasmid #215711: Mitochondrial cpGFP
Purpose: Expresses cpGFP in the mitochondria
Depositing lab: Katharine Diehl. Depositing organization: University of Utah. Publication: A genetically encoded fluorescent biosensor for visualization of acetyl-CoA in live cells. Smith JJ, Valentino TR, Ablicki AH, Banerjee R, Colligan AR, Eckert DM, Desjardins GA, Diehl KL. Cell Chem Biol. 2025 Jan 21:S2451-9456(25)00002-9. doi: 10.1016/j.chembiol.2025.01.002. PubMed 39874963.
Backbone
  Vector backbone: pLJM1
  Backbone size w/o insert (bp): 7300
  Total vector size (bp): 8200
  Vector type: Mammalian Expression, Lentiviral
  Selectable markers: Puromycin
Growth in bacteria
  Bacterial resistance: Ampicillin, 100 μg/mL
  Growth temperature: 37°C
  Growth strain: NEB Stable
  Copy number: High Copy
Gene/Insert
  Gene/Insert name: cpGFP (alt name: circularly permuted green fluorescent protein)
  Species: A. victoria
  Insert size (bp): 921
  Mutation: circularly permuted GFP
  Promoter: CMV
  Tag / fusion protein: mitochondrial localization sequence (N terminal on insert); FLAG (N terminal on insert); HA (N terminal on insert)
  Cloning method: Gibson Cloning
  Sequencing primers: 5′ CMV forward
Resource information
  A portion of this plasmid was derived from a plasmid made by: The cpGFP gene was cloned from Addgene plasmid #64854 (Jin Zhang).
Terms and licenses: Academic/Nonprofit Terms; Industry Terms: Not Available to Industry
Depositor comments: Please visit https://doi.org/10.1101/2023.12.31.573774 for bioRxiv preprint.
How to cite: Mitochondrial cpGFP was a gift from Katharine Diehl (Addgene plasmid # 215711 ; http://n2t.net/addgene:215711 ; RRID:Addgene_215711)
